>Addgene plasmid #168755 | pDONR223 HCoV-229E NSP8_stop | depositor partial sequence | sequence record 326964 | Inserted CDS with Stop codon
ATGAGTGTTGCATCTTCTTTTGTTGGTATGCCATCTTTTGTTGCATATGAAACAGCAAGACAAGAGTATG
AAAATGCTGTTGCAAATGGTTCCTCACCACAAATAATCAAACAATTGAAGAAGGCTATGAATGTTGCAAA
AGCTGAGTTTGACAGGGAATCATCTGTTCAAAAGAAAATTAACAGAATGGCTGAACAAGCTGCTGCAGCT
ATGTACAAAGAAGCACGTGCTGTTAATAGAAAATCAAAAGTTGTTAGTGCCATGCATAGTTTACTCTTTG
GCATGCTCCGACGTTTGGACATGTCTAGTGTTGACACTATCCTTAATATGGCACGTAATGGTGTTGTCCC
TCTTTCCGTTATCCCTGCTACTTCTGCAGCCAGGCTCGTCGTCGTAGTACCAGATCATGATTCATTTGTG
AAAATGATGGTAGATGGTTTTGTGCACTACGCTGGTGTTGTTTGGACATTACAGGAAGTTAAGGATAATG
ATGGTAAGAATGTGCATCTTAAAGATGTTACAAAGGAAAACCAGGAAATACTTGTTTGGCCTCTGATTTT
GACTTGTGAACGTGTCGTTAAATTGCAGTAA
