[The description below was written by a language model from this plasmid's Addgene catalogue record.]
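Description:
pDONR223 HCoV-229E NSP8_stop is a Gateway-compatible Entry clone built on the pDONR223 donor backbone (listed as about 5 kb without insert) and carrying the coding sequence for non-structural protein 8 (NSP8) of human coronavirus 229E. The 585 bp insert corresponds to a mature cleavage product of the viral replicase polyprotein, which is why it is linked to the HCoV-229E replicase gene entry rather than to a standalone gene. The plasmid is maintained in standard E. coli cloning strains such as DH5alpha under spectinomycin selection. The record lists the copy number as unknown and provides no feature table, so the origin of replication and the exact recombination site arrangement are not documented here.

As an Entry vector, the construct is not meant to express NSP8 itself, and the record names no promoter driving the insert. In Gateway Entry clones made by BP recombination into a pDONR vector, the open reading frame is normally flanked by attL sites, which allow it to be moved by LR recombination into any compatible Destination vector that supplies the promoter, tags and host-specific elements. The "_stop" suffix suggests that this version retains a stop codon at the end of the ORF. That would suit native or N-terminally tagged expression rather than C-terminal fusions, although the record does not say this explicitly. M13 forward and reverse primer sites flank the insert for sequence verification. The clone belongs to a collection of human coronavirus protein-coding sequences designed as a flexible resource for downstream uses that depend on the chosen Destination vector.
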