Addgene plasmid #168755: pDONR223 HCoV-229E NSP8_stop
Purpose: Gateway-compatible Entry vector
Depositing lab: Fritz Roth. Depositing organization: Sinai Health System. Publication: A resource of human coronavirus protein-coding sequences in a flexible, multipurpose Gateway Entry clone collection. Weller B, Lin CW, Pogoutse O, Sauer M, Marin-de la Rosa N, Strobel A, Young V, Knapp JJ, Rayhan A, Falter C, Kim DK, Roth FP, Falter-Braun P. G3 (Bethesda). 2023 Jul 5;13(7):jkad105. doi: 10.1093/g3journal/jkad105. PubMed 37267226.
Backbone
  Vector backbone: pDONR223
  Backbone manufacturer: Rual et al, Genome Res. 14:2128-2135, 2004.
  Backbone size w/o insert (bp): 5005
  Vector type: Other
Growth in bacteria
  Bacterial resistance: Spectinomycin, 50 μg/mL
  Growth temperature: 37°C
  Growth strain: DH5alpha
  Copy number: Unknown
Gene/Insert
  Gene/Insert name: NSP8
  Species: Other
  Insert size (bp): 585
  Entrez Gene: HCoV229Egp1 (a.k.a. HCoV229Egp1)
  Cloning method: Gateway Cloning
  Sequencing primers: 5′ m13-For; 3′ m13-Rev
Resource information
  A portion of this plasmid was derived from a plasmid made by: Falter-Braun Lab
Terms and licenses: Academic/Nonprofit Terms; Industry Terms
How to cite: pDONR223 HCoV-229E NSP8_stop was a gift from Fritz Roth (Addgene plasmid # 168755 ; http://n2t.net/addgene:168755 ; RRID:Addgene_168755)
